Addgene plasmid #70372: R777-E088 Hs.FGFR3-nostop
Purpose: Gateway ORF clone of human FGFR3 [NM_000142.4] without stop codon (for C-terminal fusions)
Depositing lab: Dominic Esposito. Depositing organization: National Cancer Institute (NCI).
Backbone
  Vector backbone: pDonor-255
  Backbone size w/o insert (bp): 2693
  Vector type: Gateway Entry Clone
Growth in bacteria
  Bacterial resistance: Spectinomycin, 50 μg/mL
  Growth temperature: 37°C
  Growth strain: DH10B
  Copy number: High Copy
Gene/Insert
  Gene/Insert name: FGFR3 (alt name: NM_000142.4)
  Species: H. sapiens (human)
  Insert size (bp): 2418
  Entrez Gene: FGFR3 (a.k.a. ACH, CD333, CEK2, HSFGFR3EX, JTK4)
  Cloning method: Gateway Cloning
  Sequencing primers: 5′ M13F 23-mer (5'-CCCAGTCACGACGTTGTAAAACG); 3′ attLR 23-mer (5'-TAACATCAGAGATTTTGAGACAC)
Terms and licenses: Academic/Nonprofit Terms; Industry Terms: Not Available to Industry
Depositor comments: t882c silent mutation not noted in Refseq
How to cite: R777-E088 Hs.FGFR3-nostop was a gift from Dominic Esposito (Addgene plasmid # 70372 ; http://n2t.net/addgene:70372 ; RRID:Addgene_70372)
