[The description below was written by a language model from this plasmid's Addgene catalogue record and pLannotate feature annotations shown in this document.]
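Description:
R777-E088 Hs.FGFR3-nostop is a Gateway entry clone built on the pDonor-255 backbone, carrying the human FGFR3 open reading frame (RefSeq NM_000142.4) without its stop codon. It is a bacterial propagation and shuttling plasmid rather than an expression vector: the annotated sequence shows no eukaryotic or bacterial promoter positioned to drive the insert. The plasmid replicates in E. coli from a high-copy ColE1/pUC-type origin and is selected with spectinomycin through the aadA (SmR) aminoglycoside adenylyltransferase gene, which sits downstream of a fragment of a class 1 integron Pc promoter and a remnant of a gentamicin resistance gene. Short lacZα and lacI fragments are backbone leftovers, and rrnB T1 and T2 terminators lie upstream of the cloning region, where they would help insulate the insert from read-through transcription.

The 2,418 bp FGFR3 coding sequence encodes a receptor tyrosine kinase for fibroblast growth factors that regulates cell proliferation, differentiation and apoptosis, with a major role in chondrocyte biology and skeletal development. It is flanked by two attL recombination sites; the automated annotation labels the upstream one attL3 and the downstream one a partial attL2, so the exact identity of the 5′ site should be checked against the depositor's documentation. These sites allow LR Clonase-mediated transfer of the ORF into compatible Gateway destination vectors. Because the stop codon is omitted, the ORF can be read through into a C-terminal tag or fusion partner supplied by the destination vector. The depositor notes a silent t882c change relative to the reference sequence, which does not alter the encoded protein.
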