Features (pLannotate 1.2.2; 11 found; start..end, strand, type, name):
     18..54      -  CDS            lacZα (fragment): LacZα fragment of β-galactosidase; lacZ fragment
     85..180     +  protein_bind   attL3: mutant version of attL; recombination site for the Gateway® LR reaction LR Clonase™
    186..2603    +  CDS            FGFR3: FGFR3_HUMAN - Also known as JTK4. Experimental evidence at protein level: Swiss-Prot protein existence level 1. Tyrosine-protein kinase that acts as cell-surface receptor for fibroblast growth factors and plays an essential role in the regulation of cell proliferation, differentiation and apoptosis. Plays an essential role in the regulation of chondrocyte differentiation, proliferation and apoptosis, and is required for normal skeleton development. Regulates both osteogenesis and postnatal bone mineralization by osteoblasts. Promotes apoptosis in chondrocytes, but can also promote cancer cell
   2608..2701    -  protein_bind   attL2 (fragment): mutant version of attL; recombination site for the Gateway® LR reaction LR Clonase™
   2816..2839    +  promoter       Pc promoter (fragment): intI1 (promoter lies within the coding sequence); class 1 integron promoter
   3015..3071    +  CDS            GmR (fragment): gentamycin acetyltransferase; aacC1; confers resistance to gentamycin
   3078..3869    +  CDS            SmR: aminoglycoside adenylyltransferase (Murphy, 1985); aadA; confers resistance to spectinomycin and streptomycin
   3962..4550    +  rep_origin     ori: high-copy-number ColE1/pMB1/pBR322/pUC origin of replication
   4733..4825    +  CDS            lacI (fragment): lac repressor; lacI; The lac repressor binds to the lac operator to inhibit transcription in E. coli. This inhibition can be relieved by adding lactose or isopropyl-β-D-thiogalactopyranoside (IPTG).
   4880..4907    -  terminator     rrnB T2 terminator: transcription terminator T2 from the E. coli rrnB gene
   5039..5082    +  terminator     rrnB T1 terminator: Escherichia coli rrnB; transcription terminator T1 from the E. coli rrnB gene
>Addgene plasmid #70372 | R777-E088 Hs.FGFR3-nostop | depositor full sequence | sequence record 125821 | Full Sequence
TTAACGCTAGCATGGATGTTTTCCCAGTCACGACGTTGTAAAACGACGGCCAGTCTTAAAATTCGAGCTC
GGTCCGAGGATCCGAAATAATGATTTTATTTTGACTGATAGTGACCTGTTCGTTGCAACAAATTGATAAG
CAATGCTTTTTTATAATGCCAACTTTGTACAAAAAAGTTGGCACCATGGGCGCCCCTGCCTGCGCCCTCG
CGCTCTGCGTGGCCGTGGCCATCGTGGCCGGCGCCTCCTCGGAGTCCTTGGGGACGGAGCAGCGCGTCGT
GGGGCGAGCGGCAGAAGTCCCGGGCCCAGAGCCCGGCCAGCAGGAGCAGTTGGTCTTCGGCAGCGGGGAT
GCTGTGGAGCTGAGCTGTCCCCCGCCCGGGGGTGGTCCCATGGGGCCCACTGTCTGGGTCAAGGATGGCA
CAGGGCTGGTGCCCTCGGAGCGTGTCCTGGTGGGGCCCCAGCGGCTGCAGGTGCTGAATGCCTCCCACGA
GGACTCCGGGGCCTACAGCTGCCGGCAGCGGCTCACGCAGCGCGTACTGTGCCACTTCAGTGTGCGGGTG
ACAGACGCTCCATCCTCGGGAGATGACGAAGACGGGGAGGACGAGGCTGAGGACACAGGTGTGGACACAG
GGGCCCCTTACTGGACACGGCCCGAGCGGATGGACAAGAAGCTGCTGGCCGTGCCGGCCGCCAACACCGT
CCGCTTCCGCTGCCCAGCCGCTGGCAACCCCACTCCCTCCATCTCCTGGCTGAAGAACGGCAGGGAGTTC
CGCGGCGAGCACCGCATTGGAGGCATCAAGCTGCGGCATCAGCAGTGGAGCCTGGTCATGGAAAGCGTGG
TGCCCTCGGACCGCGGCAACTACACCTGCGTCGTGGAGAACAAGTTTGGCAGCATCCGGCAGACGTACAC
GCTGGACGTGCTGGAGCGCTCCCCGCACCGGCCCATCCTGCAGGCGGGGCTGCCGGCCAACCAGACGGCG
GTGCTGGGCAGCGACGTGGAGTTCCACTGCAAGGTGTACAGTGACGCACAGCCCCACATCCAGTGGCTCA
AGCACGTGGAGGTGAATGGCAGCAAGGTGGGCCCGGACGGCACACCCTACGTTACCGTGCTCAAGACGGC
GGGCGCTAACACCACCGACAAGGAGCTAGAGGTTCTCTCCTTGCACAACGTCACCTTTGAGGACGCCGGG
GAGTACACCTGCCTGGCGGGCAATTCTATTGGGTTTTCTCATCACTCTGCGTGGCTGGTGGTGCTGCCAG
CCGAGGAGGAGCTGGTGGAGGCTGACGAGGCGGGCAGTGTGTATGCAGGCATCCTCAGCTACGGGGTGGG
CTTCTTCCTGTTCATCCTGGTGGTGGCGGCTGTGACGCTCTGCCGCCTGCGCAGCCCCCCCAAGAAAGGC
CTGGGCTCCCCCACCGTGCACAAGATCTCCCGCTTCCCGCTCAAGCGACAGGTGTCCCTGGAGTCCAACG
CGTCCATGAGCTCCAACACACCACTGGTGCGCATCGCAAGGCTGTCCTCAGGGGAGGGCCCCACGCTGGC
CAATGTCTCCGAGCTCGAGCTGCCTGCCGACCCCAAATGGGAGCTGTCTCGGGCCCGGCTGACCCTGGGC
AAGCCCCTTGGGGAGGGCTGCTTCGGCCAGGTGGTCATGGCGGAGGCCATCGGCATTGACAAGGACCGGG
CCGCCAAGCCTGTCACCGTAGCCGTGAAGATGCTGAAAGACGATGCCACTGACAAGGACCTGTCGGACCT
GGTGTCTGAGATGGAGATGATGAAGATGATCGGGAAACACAAAAACATCATCAACCTGCTGGGCGCCTGC
ACGCAGGGCGGGCCCCTGTACGTGCTGGTGGAGTACGCGGCCAAGGGTAACCTGCGGGAGTTTCTGCGGG
CGCGGCGGCCCCCGGGCCTGGACTACTCCTTCGACACCTGCAAGCCGCCCGAGGAGCAGCTCACCTTCAA
GGACCTGGTGTCCTGTGCCTACCAGGTGGCCCGGGGCATGGAGTACTTGGCCTCCCAGAAGTGCATCCAC
AGGGACCTGGCTGCCCGCAATGTGCTGGTGACCGAGGACAACGTGATGAAGATCGCAGACTTCGGGCTGG
CCCGGGACGTGCACAACCTCGACTACTACAAGAAGACAACCAACGGCCGGCTGCCCGTGAAGTGGATGGC
GCCTGAGGCCTTGTTTGACCGAGTCTACACTCACCAGAGTGACGTCTGGTCCTTTGGGGTCCTGCTCTGG
GAGATCTTCACGCTGGGGGGCTCCCCGTACCCCGGCATCCCTGTGGAGGAGCTCTTCAAGCTGCTGAAGG
AGGGCCACCGCATGGACAAGCCCGCCAACTGCACACACGACCTGTACATGATCATGCGGGAGTGCTGGCA
TGCCGCGCCCTCCCAGAGGCCCACCTTCAAGCAGCTGGTGGAGGACCTGGACCGTGTCCTTACCGTGACG
TCCACCGACGAGTACCTGGACCTGTCGGCGCCTTTCGAGCAGTACTCCCCGGGTGGCCAGGACACCCCCA
GCTCCAGCTCCTCAGGGGACGACTCCGTGTTTGCCCACGACCTGCTGCCCCCGGCCCCACCCAGCAGTGG
GGGCTCGCGGACGTCAACTTTCTTGTACAAAGTTGGCATTATAGGAAAGCATTGCTTATCAATTTGTTGC
AACGAACAGGTCACTATCAGTCAAAATAAAATCATTATTTGCATGCAAGCTTAGATCCTCTAGACCAGCC
AGGACAGAAATGCCTCGACTTCGCTGCTACCCAAGGTTGCCGGGTGACGCACACCGTGGAAACGGATGAA
GGCACGAACCCAGTGGACATAAGCCTGTTCGGTTCGTAAGCTGTAATGCAAGTAGCGTATGCGCTCACGC
AACTGGTCCAGAACCTTGACCGAACGCAGCGGTGGTAACGGCGCAGTGGCGGTTTTCATGGCTTGTTATG
ACTGTTTTTTTGGGGTACAGTCTATGCCTCGGGCATCCAAGCAGCAAGCGCGTTACGCCGTGGGTCGATG
TTTGATGTTATGGAGCAGCAACGATGTTACGCAGCAGGGCAGTCGCCCTAAAACAAAGTTAAACATTATG
AGGGAAGCGGTGATCGCCGAAGTATCGACTCAACTATCAGAGGTAGTTGGCGTCATCGAGCGCCATCTCG
AACCGACGTTGCTGGCCGTACATTTGTACGGCTCCGCAGTGGATGGCGGCCTGAAGCCACACAGTGATAT
TGATTTGCTGGTTACGGTGACCGTAAGGCTTGATGAAACAACGCGGCGAGCTTTGATCAACGACCTTTTG
GAAACTTCGGCTTCCCCTGGAGAGAGCGAGATTCTCCGCGCTGTAGAAGTCACCATTGTTGTGCACGACG
ACATCATTCCGTGGCGTTATCCAGCTAAGCGCGAACTGCAATTTGGAGAATGGCAGCGCAATGACATTCT
TGCAGGTATCTTCGAGCCAGCCACGATCGACATTGATCTGGCTATCTTGCTGACAAAAGCAAGAGAACAT
AGCGTTGCCTTGGTAGGTCCAGCGGCGGAGGAACTCTTTGATCCGGTTCCTGAACAGGATCTATTTGAGG
CGCTAAATGAAACCTTAACGCTATGGAACTCGCCGCCCGACTGGGCTGGCGATGAGCGAAATGTAGTGCT
TACGTTGTCCCGCATTTGGTACAGCGCAGTAACCGGCAAAATCGCGCCGAAGGATGTCGCTGCCGACTGG
GCAATGGAGCGCCTGCCGGCCCAGTATCAGCCCGTCATACTTGAAGCTAGACAGGCTTATCTTGGACAAG
AAGAAGATCGCTTGGCCTCGCGCGCAGATCAGTTGGAAGAATTTGTCCACTACGTGAAAGGCGAGATCAC
CAAGGTAGTCGGCAAATAACCCTCGAGCCACCCATGACCAAAATCCCTTAACGTGAGTTACGCGTCGTTC
CACTGAGCGTCAGACCCCGTAGAAAAGATCAAAGGATCTTCTTGAGATCCTTTTTTTCTGCGCGTAATCT
GCTGCTTGCAAACAAAAAAACCACCGCTACCAGCGGTGGTTTGTTTGCCGGATCAAGAGCTACCAACTCT
TTTTCCGAAGGTAACTGGCTTCAGCAGAGCGCAGATACCAAATACTGTCCTTCTAGTGTAGCCGTAGTTA
GGCCACCACTTCAAGAACTCTGTAGCACCGCCTACATACCTCGCTCTGCTAATCCTGTTACCAGTGGCTG
CTGCCAGTGGCGATAAGTCGTGTCTTACCGGGTTGGACTCAAGACGATAGTTACCGGATAAGGCGCAGCG
GTCGGGCTGAACGGGGGGTTCGTGCACACAGCCCAGCTTGGAGCGAACGACCTACACCGAACTGAGATAC
CTACAGCGTGAGCATTGAGAAAGCGCCACGCTTCCCGAAGGGAGAAAGGCGGACAGGTATCCGGTAAGCG
GCAGGGTCGGAACAGGAGAGCGCACGAGGGAGCTTCCAGGGGGAAACGCCTGGTATCTTTATAGTCCTGT
CGGGTTTCGCCACCTCTGACTTGAGCGTCGATTTTTGTGATGCTCGTCAGGGGGGCGGAGCCTATGGAAA
AACGCCAGCAACGCGGCCTTTTTACGGTTCCTGGCCTTTTGCTGGCCTTTTGCTCACATGTTCTTTCCTG
CGTTATCCCCTGATTCTGTGGATAACCGTATTACCGCCTTTGAGTGAGCTGATACCGCTCGCCGCAGCCG
AACGACCGAGCGCAGCGAGTCAGTGAGCGAGGAAGCGGAAGAGCGCCCAATACGCAAACCGCCTCTCCCC
GCGCGTTGGCCGATTCATTAATGCAGCTGGCACGACAGGTTTCCCGACTGGAAAGCGGGCAGTGAGCGCA
ACGCAATTAATACGCGTACCGCTAGCCAGGAAGAGTTTGTAGAAACGCAAAAAGGCCATCCGTCAGGATG
GCCTTCTGCTTAGTTTGATGCCTGGCAGTTTATGGCGGGCGTCCTGCCCGCCACCCTCCGGGCCGTTGCT
TCACAACGTTCAAATCCGCTCCCGGCGGATTTGTCCTACTCAGGAGAGCGTTCACCGACAAACAACAGAT
AAAACGAAAGGCCCAGTCTTCCGACTGAGCCTTTCGTTTTATTTGATGCCTGGCAGTTCCCTACTCTCGC
G
