>Addgene plasmid #70372 | R777-E088 Hs.FGFR3-nostop | addgene partial sequence | sequence record 129434 | pCR8_R1 5'-cgaaccgaacaggcttatgt-3'
GGTGTGCGTCACCCGGCAACCTTGGGTAGCAGCGAAGTCGAGGCATTTCTGTCCTGGCTGGTCTAGAGGA
TCTAAGCTTGCATGCAAATAATGATTTTATTTTGACTGATAGTGACCTGTTCGTTGCAACAAATTGATAA
GCAATGCTTTCCTATAATGCCAACTTTGTACAAGAAAGTTGACGTCCGCGAGCCCCCACTGCTGGGTGGG
GCCGGGGGCAGCAGGTCGTGGGCAAACACGGAGTCGTCCCCTGAGGAGCTGGAGCTGGGGGTGTCCTGGC
CACCCGGGGAGTACTGCTCGAAAGGCGCCGACAGGTCCAGGTACTCGTCGGTGGACGTCACGGTAAGGAC
ACGGTCCAGGTCCTCCACCAGCTGCTTGAAGGTGGGCCTCTGGGAGGGCGCGGCATGCCAGCACTCCCGC
ATGATCATGTACAGGTCGTGTGTGCAGTTGGCGGGCTTGTCCATGCGGTGGCCCTCCTTCAGCAGCTTGA
AGAGCTCCTCCACAGGGATGCCGGGGTACGGGGAGCCCCCCAGCGTGAAGATCTCCCAGAGCAGGACCCC
AAAGGACCAGACGTCACTCTGGTGAGTGTAGACTCGGTCAAACAAGGCCTCAGGCGCCATCCACTTCACG
GGCAGCCGGCCGTTGGTTGTCTTCTTGTAGTAGTCGAGGTTGTGCACGTCCCGGGCCAGCCCGAAGTCTG
CGATCTTCATCACGTTGTCCTCGGTCACCAGCACATTGCGGGCAGCCAGGTCCCTGTGGATGCACTTCTG
GGAGGCCAAGTACTCCATGCCCCGGGCCACCTGGTAGGCACAGGACACCAGGTCCTTGAA
